>Addgene plasmid #132244 | pDONR221_SLC7A11 | addgene full sequence | sequence record 263923 | Addgene NGS Result
CTTTCCTGCGTTATCCCCTGATTCTGTGGATAACCGTATTACCGCCTTTGAGTGAGCTGATACCGCTCGC
CGCAGCCGAACGACCGAGCGCAGCGAGTCAGTGAGCGAGGAAGCGGAAGAGCGCCCAATACGCAAACCGC
CTCTCCCCGCGCGTTGGCCGATTCATTAATGCAGCTGGCACGACAGGTTTCCCGACTGGAAAGCGGGCAG
TGAGCGCAACGCAATTAATACGCGTACCGCTAGCCAGGAAGAGTTTGTAGAAACGCAAAAAGGCCATCCG
TCAGGATGGCCTTCTGCTTAGTTTGATGCCTGGCAGTTTATGGCGGGCGTCCTGCCCGCCACCCTCCGGG
CCGTTGCTTCACAACGTTCAAATCCGCTCCCGGCGGATTTGTCCTACTCAGGAGAGCGTTCACCGACAAA
CAACAGATAAAACGAAAGGCCCAGTCTTCCGACTGAGCCTTTCGTTTTATTTGATGCCTGGCAGTTCCCT
ACTCTCGCGTTAACGCTAGCATGGATGTTTTCCCAGTCACGACGTTGTAAAACGACGGCCAGTCTTAAGC
TCGGGCCCCAAATAATGATTTTATTTTGACTGATAGTGACCTGTTCGTTGCAACACATTGATGAGCAATG
CTTTTTTATAATGCCAACTTTGTACAAAAAAGCAGGCTCCACCATGGTGCGGAAGCCCGTGGTGAGCACC
ATCTCCAAGGGCGGCTACCTGCAGGGCAACGTGAATGGCAGACTGCCTTCCCTGGGCAATAAGGAGCCCC
CTGGCCAGGAGAAGGTGCAGCTGAAGAGGAAGGTGACCCTGCTGCGCGGCGTGTCTATCATCATCGGCAC
AATCATCGGCGCCGGCATCTTCATCAGCCCAAAGGGCGTGCTGCAGAACACCGGATCCGTGGGCATGTCT
CTGACCATCTGGACAGTGTGCGGCGTGCTGTCCCTGTTTGGCGCCCTGTCTTACGCAGAGCTGGGAACCA
CAATCAAGAAGAGCGGCGGCCACTACACCTATATCCTGGAGGTGTTCGGCCCACTGCCCGCCTTTGTGAG
GGTGTGGGTGGAGCTGCTGATCATCAGGCCAGCAGCAACAGCCGTGATCTCCCTGGCCTTCGGCCGGTAT
ATCCTGGAGCCATTCTTTATCCAGTGCGAGATCCCCGAGCTGGCCATCAAGCTGATCACCGCCGTGGGCA
TCACAGTGGTCATGGTGCTGAATTCTATGAGCGTGTCCTGGTCTGCCAGAATCCAGATCTTCCTGACCTT
TTGTAAGCTGACAGCCATCCTGATCATCATCGTGCCTGGCGTGATGCAGCTGATCAAGGGCCAGACCCAG
AACTTCAAGGACGCCTTTTCCGGCCGGGATAGCTCCATCACAAGACTGCCACTGGCCTTCTACTATGGCA
TGTACGCCTATGCCGGCTGGTTCTACCTGAACTTTGTGACCGAGGAGGTGGAGAATCCCGAGAAGACAAT
CCCTCTGGCCATCTGCATCAGCATGGCCATCGTGACCATCGGCTACGTGCTGACAAACGTGGCCTACTTC
ACCACAATCAATGCCGAGGAGCTGCTGCTGTCTAACGCCGTGGCCGTGACCTTCAGCGAGAGGCTGCTGG
GCAATTTTTCCCTGGCCGTGCCTATCTTCGTGGCCCTGAGCTGTTTTGGCTCCATGAACGGCGGCGTGTT
CGCCGTGAGCAGGCTGTTTTATGTGGCATCCAGGGAGGGACACCTGCCAGAGATCCTGTCTATGATCCAC
GTGAGGAAGCACACCCCTCTGCCAGCCGTGATCGTGCTGCACCCCCTGACAATGATCATGCTGTTCTCTG
GCGACCTGGATAGCCTGCTGAATTTCCTGAGCTTTGCCCGCTGGCTGTTTATCGGACTGGCAGTGGCAGG
ACTGATCTACCTGCGGTATAAGTGCCCCGACATGCACAGACCCTTCAAGGTGCCTCTGTTTATCCCAGCC
CTGTTCTCCTTTACCTGTCTGTTCATGGTGGCCCTGTCTCTGTACAGCGACCCTTTCTCTACAGGCATCG
GCTTTGTGATCACCCTGACAGGCGTGCCTGCCTACTATCTGTTCATCATCTGGGATAAGAAGCCACGGTG
GTTTAGAATCATGAGCGAGAAGATCACCAGAACACTGCAGATCATCCTGGAGGTGGTGCCCGAGGAGGAT
AAGCTGGACCCAGCTTTCTTGTACAAAGTTGGCATTATAAGAAAGCATTGCTTATCAATTTGTTGCAACG
AACAGGTCACTATCAGTCAAAATAAAATCATTATTTGCCATCCAGCTGATATCCCCTATAGTGAGTCGTA
TTACATGGTCATAGCTGTTTCCTGGCAGCTCTGGCCCGTGTCTCAAAATCTCTGATGTTACATTGCACAA
GATAAAAATATATCATCATGAACAATAAAACTGTCTGCTTACATAAACAGTAATACAAGGGGTGTTATGA
GCCATATTCAACGGGAAACGTCGAGGCCGCGATTAAATTCCAACATGGATGCTGATTTATATGGGTATAA
ATGGGCTCGCGATAATGTCGGGCAATCAGGTGCGACAATCTATCGCTTGTATGGGAAGCCCGATGCGCCA
GAGTTGTTTCTGAAACATGGCAAAGGTAGCGTTGCCAATGATGTTACAGATGAGATGGTCAGACTAAACT
GGCTGACGGAATTTATGCCTCTTCCGACCATCAAGCATTTTATCCGTACTCCTGATGATGCATGGTTACT
CACCACTGCGATCCCCGGAAAAACAGCATTCCAGGTATTAGAAGAATATCCTGATTCAGGTGAAAATATT
GTTGATGCGCTGGCAGTGTTCCTGCGCCGGTTGCATTCGATTCCTGTTTGTAATTGTCCTTTTAACAGCG
ATCGCGTATTTCGTCTCGCTCAGGCGCAATCACGAATGAATAACGGTTTGGTTGATGCGAGTGATTTTGA
TGACGAGCGTAATGGCTGGCCTGTTGAACAAGTCTGGAAAGAAATGCATAAACTTTTGCCATTCTCACCG
GATTCAGTCGTCACTCATGGTGATTTCTCACTTGATAACCTTATTTTTGACGAGGGGAAATTAATAGGTT
GTATTGATGTTGGACGAGTCGGAATCGCAGACCGATACCAGGATCTTGCCATCCTATGGAACTGCCTCGG
TGAGTTTTCTCCTTCATTACAGAAACGGCTTTTTCAAAAATATGGTATTGATAATCCTGATATGAATAAA
TTGCAGTTTCATTTGATGCTCGATGAGTTTTTCTAATCAGAATTGGTTAATTGGTTGTAACACTGGCAGA
GCATTACGCTGACTTGACGGGACGGCGCAAGCTCATGACCAAAATCCCTTAACGTGAGTTACGCGTCGTT
CCACTGAGCGTCAGACCCCGTAGAAAAGATCAAAGGATCTTCTTGAGATCCTTTTTTTCTGCGCGTAATC
TGCTGCTTGCAAACAAAAAAACCACCGCTACCAGCGGTGGTTTGTTTGCCGGATCAAGAGCTACCAACTC
TTTTTCCGAAGGTAACTGGCTTCAGCAGAGCGCAGATACCAAATACTGTTCTTCTAGTGTAGCCGTAGTT
AGGCCACCACTTCAAGAACTCTGTAGCACCGCCTACATACCTCGCTCTGCTAATCCTGTTACCAGTGGCT
GCTGCCAGTGGCGATAAGTCGTGTCTTACCGGGTTGGACTCAAGACGATAGTTACCGGATAAGGCGCAGC
GGTCGGGCTGAACGGGGGGTTCGTGCACACAGCCCAGCTTGGAGCGAACGACCTACACCGAACTGAGATA
CCTACAGCGTGAGCTATGAGAAAGCGCCACGCTTCCCGAAGGGAGAAAGGCGGACAGGTATCCGGTAAGC
GGCAGGGTCGGAACAGGAGAGCGCACGAGGGAGCTTCCAGGGGGAAACGCCTGGTATCTTTATAGTCCTG
TCGGGTTTCGCCACCTCTGACTTGAGCGTCGATTTTTGTGATGCTCGTCAGGGGGGCGGAGCCTATGGAA
AAACGCCAGCAACGCGGCCTTTTTACGGTTCCTGGCCTTTTGCTGGCCTTTTGCTCACATGTT
Features (pLannotate 1.2.2; 10 found; start..end, strand, type, name):
    121..213     +  CDS            lacI (fragment): lac repressor; lacI; The lac repressor binds to the lac operator to inhibit transcription in E. coli. This inhibition can be relieved by adding lactose or isopropyl-β-D-thiogalactopyranoside (IPTG).
    268..295     -  terminator     rrnB T2 terminator: transcription terminator T2 from the E. coli rrnB gene
    427..470     +  terminator     rrnB T1 terminator: Escherichia coli rrnB; transcription terminator T1 from the E. coli rrnB gene
    517..553     -  CDS            lacZα (fragment): LacZα fragment of β-galactosidase; lacZ fragment
    569..668     +  protein_bind   attL1: mutant version of attL; recombination site for the Gateway® LR reaction LR Clonase™
    674..2176    +  CDS            SLC7A11: XCT_HUMAN - Experimental evidence at protein level: Swiss-Prot protein existence level 1. Sodium-independent, high-affinity exchange of anionic amino acids with high specificity for anionic form of cystine and glutamate. From Homo sapiens (Human).
   2178..2277    -  protein_bind   attL2: mutant version of attL; recombination site for the Gateway® LR reaction LR Clonase™
   2295..2313    -  promoter       T7 promoter: promoter for bacteriophage T7 RNA polymerase
   2447..3256    +  CDS            KanR: aminoglycoside phosphotransferase; aph(3')-Ia; confers resistance to kanamycin in bacteria or G418 (Geneticin®) in eukaryotes
   3403..3991    +  rep_origin     ori: high-copy-number ColE1/pMB1/pBR322/pUC origin of replication
