[The description below was written by a language model from this plasmid's Addgene catalogue record and pLannotate feature annotations shown in this document.]
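Description:
pDONR221_SLC7A11 is a Gateway entry clone built on the commercial pDONR221 donor backbone, carrying a codon-optimized open reading frame for human SLC7A11 (also known as xCT). SLC7A11 is annotated as a sodium-independent, high-affinity exchanger of anionic amino acids with specificity for the anionic form of cystine and for glutamate. The sequenced plasmid is about 4.05 kb, consistent with a 1.5 kb insert in a roughly 2.55 kb backbone. It is propagated in E. coli from a high-copy ColE1/pUC-type origin and selected with kanamycin through an aminoglycoside phosphotransferase (KanR) gene.

The ORF sits between attL1 and attL2, the recombination sites recognised in the Gateway LR reaction. This allows the coding sequence to be transferred directionally, and without restriction cloning, into any attR-containing destination vector. Although the catalogue lists the vector type as mammalian expression, the feature table shows no eukaryotic promoter, polyadenylation signal or mammalian selection cassette, and no epitope tags or reporters. Expression in cells therefore depends on the destination vector chosen. Upstream of attL1 lie the rrnB T2 and T1 transcription terminators, which insulate the insert from read-through transcription in bacteria. Short lacI and lacZα fragments there are backbone remnants. A T7 promoter lies just outside attL2, on the opposite strand so that it points back toward the insert, and M13 forward and reverse sites flank the cassette for sequence verification.

The plasmid belongs to a large consortium collection of solute carrier (SLC) transporter clones. It serves as a shuttle source of the SLC7A11 ORF for subcloning into custom expression vectors in studies of transporter function and drug discovery.
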