Addgene plasmid #132244: pDONR221_SLC7A11
Purpose: Gateway entry clone with codon-optimized ORF sequence for subcloning into custom expression vectors
Depositing lab: RESOLUTE Consortium & Giulio Superti-Furga. Depositing organization: CeMM Research Center for Molecular Medicine. Publication: The RESOLUTE consortium: unlocking SLC transporters for drug discovery. Superti-Furga G, Lackner D, Wiedmer T, Ingles-Prieto A, Barbosa B, Girardi E, Goldmann U, Gurtl B, Klavins K, Klimek C, Lindinger S, Lineiro-Retes E, Muller AC, Onstein S, Redinger G, Reil D, Sedlyarov V, Wolf G, Crawford M, Everley R, ... Steppan CM. Nat Rev Drug Discov. 2020 Jul;19(7):429-430. doi: 10.1038/d41573-020-00056-6. PubMed 32265506.
Backbone
  Vector backbone: pDONR221
  Backbone manufacturer: Thermo Fisher Scientific
  Backbone size w/o insert (bp): 2550
  Vector type: Mammalian Expression
Growth in bacteria
  Bacterial resistance: Kanamycin, 50 μg/mL
  Growth temperature: 37°C
  Growth strain: Stbl3
  Copy number: High Copy
Gene/Insert
  Gene/Insert name: SLC7A11 (alt name: xCT)
  Species: H. sapiens (human)
  Insert size (bp): 1503
  Entrez Gene: SLC7A11 (a.k.a. CCBR1, xCT)
  Cloning method: Gateway Cloning
  Sequencing primers: 5′ M13-fwd; 3′ M13-rev
Terms and licenses: Academic/Nonprofit Terms; Industry Terms
Depositor comments: For more information on the full Resolute plasmid collection, please see www.addgene.org/depositor-collections/re-solute/. Please provide your feedback on this plasmid to the RESOLUTE consortium by filling out their RESOLUTE repository feedback form: https://forms.office.com/Pages/ResponsePage.aspx?id=0e05yklzmkS7rjFGQL4N7z4feCLQvEJAmVcOCM_u885UN1JJRko0Ukg4TVQwNTZLOUxPQVJWT1NHUCQlQCN0PWcu
How to cite: pDONR221_SLC7A11 was a gift from RESOLUTE Consortium & Giulio Superti-Furga (Addgene plasmid # 132244 ; http://n2t.net/addgene:132244 ; RRID:Addgene_132244)
