>Addgene plasmid #132244 | pDONR221_SLC7A11 | depositor partial sequence | sequence record 253888 | Codon-optimized ORF of SLC7A11
ATGGTGCGGAAGCCCGTGGTGAGCACCATCTCCAAGGGCGGCTACCTGCAGGGCAACGTGAATGGCAGAC
TGCCTTCCCTGGGCAATAAGGAGCCCCCTGGCCAGGAGAAGGTGCAGCTGAAGAGGAAGGTGACCCTGCT
GCGCGGCGTGTCTATCATCATCGGCACAATCATCGGCGCCGGCATCTTCATCAGCCCAAAGGGCGTGCTG
CAGAACACCGGATCCGTGGGCATGTCTCTGACCATCTGGACAGTGTGCGGCGTGCTGTCCCTGTTTGGCG
CCCTGTCTTACGCAGAGCTGGGAACCACAATCAAGAAGAGCGGCGGCCACTACACCTATATCCTGGAGGT
GTTCGGCCCACTGCCCGCCTTTGTGAGGGTGTGGGTGGAGCTGCTGATCATCAGGCCAGCAGCAACAGCC
GTGATCTCCCTGGCCTTCGGCCGGTATATCCTGGAGCCATTCTTTATCCAGTGCGAGATCCCCGAGCTGG
CCATCAAGCTGATCACCGCCGTGGGCATCACAGTGGTCATGGTGCTGAATTCTATGAGCGTGTCCTGGTC
TGCCAGAATCCAGATCTTCCTGACCTTTTGTAAGCTGACAGCCATCCTGATCATCATCGTGCCTGGCGTG
ATGCAGCTGATCAAGGGCCAGACCCAGAACTTCAAGGACGCCTTTTCCGGCCGGGATAGCTCCATCACAA
GACTGCCACTGGCCTTCTACTATGGCATGTACGCCTATGCCGGCTGGTTCTACCTGAACTTTGTGACCGA
GGAGGTGGAGAATCCCGAGAAGACAATCCCTCTGGCCATCTGCATCAGCATGGCCATCGTGACCATCGGC
TACGTGCTGACAAACGTGGCCTACTTCACCACAATCAATGCCGAGGAGCTGCTGCTGTCTAACGCCGTGG
CCGTGACCTTCAGCGAGAGGCTGCTGGGCAATTTTTCCCTGGCCGTGCCTATCTTCGTGGCCCTGAGCTG
TTTTGGCTCCATGAACGGCGGCGTGTTCGCCGTGAGCAGGCTGTTTTATGTGGCATCCAGGGAGGGACAC
CTGCCAGAGATCCTGTCTATGATCCACGTGAGGAAGCACACCCCTCTGCCAGCCGTGATCGTGCTGCACC
CCCTGACAATGATCATGCTGTTCTCTGGCGACCTGGATAGCCTGCTGAATTTCCTGAGCTTTGCCCGCTG
GCTGTTTATCGGACTGGCAGTGGCAGGACTGATCTACCTGCGGTATAAGTGCCCCGACATGCACAGACCC
TTCAAGGTGCCTCTGTTTATCCCAGCCCTGTTCTCCTTTACCTGTCTGTTCATGGTGGCCCTGTCTCTGT
ACAGCGACCCTTTCTCTACAGGCATCGGCTTTGTGATCACCCTGACAGGCGTGCCTGCCTACTATCTGTT
CATCATCTGGGATAAGAAGCCACGGTGGTTTAGAATCATGAGCGAGAAGATCACCAGAACACTGCAGATC
ATCCTGGAGGTGGTGCCCGAGGAGGATAAGCTG
